>Addgene plasmid #43326 | II-CGGT | depositor partial sequence | sequence record 58591 | II-CGGT sequence 426 bps
CGTCTCGCTTAACCCCAGAGCAGGTCGTGGCGATCGCAAGCCACGACGGAGGAAAGCAAGCCTTGGAAAC
AGTACAGAGGCTGTTGCCTGTGCTGTGCCAAGCGCACGGACTCACCCCAGAGCAGGTCGTGGCAATCGCG
AGCAATAACGGCGGAAAACAGGCTTTGGAAACGGTGCAGAGGCTCCTTCCAGTGCTGTGCCAAGCGCACG
GCCTCACCCCAGAGCAGGTCGTGGCAATCGCGAGCAATAACGGCGGAAAACAGGCTTTGGAAACGGTGCA
GAGGCTCCTTCCAGTGCTGTGCCAAGCGCACGGATTAACCCCAGAGCAGGTCGTGGCCATTGCCTCGAAT
GGAGGGGGCAAACAGGCGTTGGAAACCGTACAACGATTGCTGCCGGTGCTGTGCCAAGCGCACGGGCTCA
GAGACG
