>Addgene plasmid #43326 | II-CGGT | addgene partial sequence | sequence record 61876 | M13-F20 5'-TGTAAAACGACGGCCAGT-3'
TTGGGCGATTGGGCCCTCTAGATGCATGCTCGAGCGGCCGCCAGTGTGATGGATATCTGCAGAATTCGCC
CTTGCCGTCCTAGCGCGTCTCGCTTAACCCCAGAGCAGGTCGTGGCGATCGCAAGCCACGACGGAGGAAA
GCAAGCCTTGGAAACAGTACAGAGGCTGTTGCCTGTGCTGTGCCAAGCGCACGGACTCACCCCAGAGCAG
GTCGTGGCAATCGCGAGCAATAACGGCGGAAAACAGGCTTTGGAAACGGTGCAGAGGCTCCTTCCAGTGC
TGTGCCAAGCGCACGGCCTCACCCCAGAGCAGGTCGTGGCAATCGCGAGCAATAACGGCGGAAAACAGGC
TTTGGAAACGGTGCAGAGGCTCCTTCCAGTGCTGTGCCAAGCGCACGGATTAACCCCAGAGCAGGTCGTG
GCCATTGCCTCGAATGGAGGGGGCAAACAGGCGTTGGAAACCGTACAACGATTGCTGCCGGTGCTGTGCC
AAGCGCACGGGCTCAGAGACGTGGGCACAGGAAAGAAGGGCGAATTCCAGCACACTGGCGGCCGTTACTA
GTGGATCCGAGCTCGGTACCAAGCTTGATGCATAGCTTGAGTATTCTATAGTGTCACCTAAATAGCTTGG
CGTAATCATGGTCATAGCTGTTTCCTGTGTGAAATTGTTATCCGCTCACAATTCCACACAACATACGAGC
CGGAAGCATAAAGTGTAAAGCCTGGGGTGCCTAATGAGTGAGCTAACTCACATTAATTGCGTTGCGCTCA
CTGCCCGCTTTCCAGTCGGGAAACCTGTCGTGCCAGCTGCATTAATGAATCGGCCAACGCGCGGGGAGAG
GCGGTTTGCGTATTGGGCGCTCTTCCGCTTCCTCGCTCACTGACTCGCTGCGCTCGGTCGTTCGGCTGCG
GCGAGCGGTATCAGCTCACTCAAAGGCGGTAATACGGTTATCCACAGAATCAGGG
