[The description below was written by a language model from this plasmid's Addgene catalogue record.]
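Description:
II-CGGT is a bacterial cloning plasmid built on the commercial pCRII-TOPO backbone (about 4 kb without insert), into which a 426 bp synthetic fragment was introduced by TOPO cloning. It is a high-copy plasmid maintained in E. coli, and the record lists both ampicillin and kanamycin resistance, consistent with the dual-marker design of this backbone. The insert is flanked by T7 and M13 reverse priming sites, which are the recommended sequencing primers. No feature table accompanies the record, so the exact positions of the origin, markers and insert cannot be described here.

The catalogue fields describe the insert only by its name and as synthetic, without stating its function. The associated publication reports a TALEN genome-editing system for generating human stem cell-based disease models, so the plasmid is most plausibly one member of a library of pre-assembled TAL effector repeat modules. Under that reading, "CGGT" would denote the four DNA bases recognised by a tetramer of repeats, a size roughly in keeping with a 426 bp insert, and "II" would indicate the module's position in the ordered assembly of a full repeat array. This interpretation is inferred from the name, insert size and publication title rather than stated in the record. The plasmid carries no recorded promoter or expression elements for the insert and is classed purely as a cloning vector. It therefore serves as a storage and source construct from which the fragment would be retrieved for building complete TALENs in a separate destination vector, not as a nuclease expression plasmid itself.
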