Addgene plasmid #43326: II-CGGT
Depositing lab: Chad Cowan & Kiran Musunuru. Depositing organization: Harvard University. Publication: A TALEN Genome-Editing System for Generating Human Stem Cell-Based Disease Models. Ding Q, Lee YK, Schaefer EA, Peters DT, Veres A, Kim K, Kuperwasser N, Motola DL, Meissner TB, Hendriks WT, Trevisan M, Gupta RM, Moisan A, Banks E, Friesen M, Schinzel RT, Xia F, Tang A, Xia Y, Figueroa E, Wann A, Ahfeldt T, Daheron L, Zhang F, Rubin LL, Peng LF, Chung RT, Musunuru K, Cowan CA. Cell Stem Cell. 2012 Dec 12. pii: S1934-5909(12)00645-5. doi: 10.1016/j.stem.2012.11.011. PubMed 23246482.
Backbone
  Vector backbone: pCRII-TOPO
  Backbone manufacturer: Invitrogen
  Backbone size w/o insert (bp): 3973
  Vector type: Bacterial Cloning
Growth in bacteria
  Bacterial resistance: Ampicillin and Kanamycin, 100 & 50 μg/mL
  Growth temperature: 37°C
  Growth strain: Top10
  Copy number: High Copy
Gene/Insert
  Gene/Insert name: II-CGGT
  Species: Synthetic
  Insert size (bp): 426
  Cloning method: TOPO Cloning
  Sequencing primers: 5′ T7; 3′ M13-rev
Terms and licenses: Academic/Nonprofit Terms; Industry Terms: Not Available to Industry
How to cite: II-CGGT was a gift from Chad Cowan & Kiran Musunuru (Addgene plasmid # 43326 ; http://n2t.net/addgene:43326 ; RRID:Addgene_43326)
